Addgene plasmid #143547: TFORF1804
Purpose: Lentiviral vector for overexpressing transcription factor ORFs with unique 24-bp barcodes. Barcodes facilitate identification of transcription factors in pooled screens.
Depositing lab: Feng Zhang. Depositing organization: Broad Institute. Publication: A transcription factor atlas of directed differentiation. Joung J, Ma S, Tay T, Geiger-Schuller KR, Kirchgatterer PC, Verdine VK, Guo B, Arias-Garcia MA, Allen WE, Singh A, Kuksenko O, Abudayyeh OO, Gootenberg JS, Fu Z, Macrae RK, Buenrostro JD, Regev A, Zhang F. Cell. 2023 Jan 5;186(1):209-229.e26. doi: 10.1016/j.cell.2022.11.026. PubMed 36608654.
Backbone
  Vector backbone: pLX_TRC317
  Backbone manufacturer: Broad Institute Genetic Perturbation Platform
  Backbone size w/o insert (bp): 8264
  Vector type: Mammalian Expression, Lentiviral
  Selectable markers: Puromycin
Growth in bacteria
  Bacterial resistance: Ampicillin, 100 μg/mL
  Growth temperature: 37°C
  Growth strain: NEB Stable
  Copy number: High Copy
Gene/Insert
  Gene/Insert name: ZNF347
  Species: H. sapiens (human)
  Insert size (bp): 2621
  Entrez Gene: ZNF347 (a.k.a. ZNF1111)
  Promoter: EF1a
  Cloning method: Unknown
  Sequencing primers: 5′ GGGTGGAGACTGAAGTTAGGCCAG; 3′ CACATAGCGTAAAAGGAGCAACATAG
Terms and licenses: Academic/Nonprofit Terms; Industry Terms: Not Available to Industry
Depositor comments: XM_017027384,XM_005259335,NM_032584,ENST00000334197 . The transcription factor ORF portion of this plasmid was synthesized by Genewiz. Please test multiple small colonies in case of plasmid recombination. To make this collection available in a timely manner, a portion of this collection was not fully sequenced by Addgene. If an Addgene verified full plasmid sequence is not available, please contact us prior to placing an order to request the full sequence.
How to cite: TFORF1804 was a gift from Feng Zhang (Addgene plasmid # 143547 ; http://n2t.net/addgene:143547 ; RRID:Addgene_143547)
