[The description below was written by a language model from this plasmid's Addgene catalogue record and pLannotate feature annotations shown in this document.]
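Description:
TFORF1804 is a lentiviral mammalian expression plasmid built on the pLX_TRC317 backbone and carrying the human zinc-finger gene ZNF347 (also known as ZNF1111) as one member of a barcoded transcription factor ORF collection. In bacteria it is maintained through a high-copy ColE1/pUC-type origin and selected with ampicillin via the β-lactamase gene. An f1 origin and remnants of a lac/lacZα cloning region flanked by T3 and T7 promoters are also present in the plasmid backbone. The record notes that the plasmid can recombine during propagation, which is common for LTR-containing vectors.

The viral portion follows a third-generation, self-inactivating layout. An RSV promoter drives a truncated HIV-1 5' LTR, followed by the Ψ packaging signal with a gag fragment, the Rev response element for Rev-dependent nuclear export of the genomic RNA, a cPPT/CTS element, WPRE to enhance transcript expression, and a ΔU3 3' LTR followed by an SV40 polyadenylation signal. Within this transfer cassette, an SV40 early promoter drives puromycin N-acetyltransferase for selection of transduced cells, and a downstream EF-1α promoter drives the ZNF347 ORF. The automated annotation labels only the first part of the roughly 2.6 kb insert as ZNF347. The short "CCR5TC" and U6 promoter hits further along are fragmentary matches, the former plausibly reflecting zinc-finger repeat similarity rather than a separate element. The unique 24-bp barcode described in the catalogue entry is not annotated in the feature table, so its position is not given by the record.

The construct is intended for overexpressing ZNF347 in mammalian cells after lentiviral delivery. The barcode identifies the transcription factor in pooled overexpression screens, such as those examining directed differentiation.
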