Features (pLannotate 1.2.2; 32 found; start..end, strand, type, name):
      5..231     +  promoter       RSV promoter: Rous sarcoma virus enhancer/promoter
    232..412     +  LTR            5' LTR (truncated): truncated 5' long terminal repeat (LTR) from HIV-1
    459..584     +  misc_feature   HIV-1 Ψ: packaging signal of human immunodeficiency virus type 1
    568..931     +  CDS            HIV-1 gag (fragment): gag protein from human immunodeficiency virus 1; gag
   1077..1310    +  misc_feature   RRE: The Rev response element (RRE) of HIV-1 allows for Rev-dependent mRNA export from the nucleus to the cytoplasm.
   1687..1713    +  CDS            Rev (fragment): human immunodeficiency virus 1 (HIV-1) Rev protein; rev; enhances nuclear export of unspliced and incompletely spliced viral mRNAs
   1720..1743    +  promoter       SV40 promoter (fragment): SV40 early promoter
   1744..1815    +  promoter       SV40 promoter (fragment): SV40 enhancer and early promoter
   1839..1974    +  rep_origin     SV40 ori: SV40 origin of replication
   2020..2616    +  CDS            PuroR (fragment): puromycin N-acetyltransferase; pac from Streptomyces; confers resistance to puromycin
   2665..2782    +  misc_feature   cPPT/CTS: central polypurine tract and central termination sequence of HIV-1
   2847..2913    +  CDS            small t antigen (fragment): SV40 (simian virus 40) small t antigen
   2920..4098    +  promoter       EF-1α promoter: strong constitutive promoter for human elongation factor EF-1α
   4115..4975    +  CDS            ZNF347 (fragment): ZN347_HUMAN - Also known as ZNF1111. Experimental evidence at protein level: Swiss-Prot protein existence level 1. May be involved in transcriptional regulation. From Homo sapiens (Human).
   6053..6071    +  CDS            CCR5TC (fragment): zinc-finger domain from the CCR5-224 (+) zinc-finger nuclease that recognizes the left half-site target sequence in the human CCR5 gene (Perez et al., 2008; Gross et al., 2013)
   6647..6700    +  promoter       U6 promoter (fragment): RNA polymerase III promoter for human U6 snRNA
   6742..7330    +  misc_feature   WPRE: woodchuck hepatitis virus posttranscriptional regulatory element
   7381..7400    +  misc_feature   cPPT/CTS (fragment): central polypurine tract and central termination sequence of HIV-1
   7402..7635    +  LTR            3' LTR (ΔU3): self-inactivating 3' long terminal repeat (LTR) from HIV-1
   7713..7834    +  polyA_signal   SV40 poly(A) signal: SV40 polyadenylation signal
   7874..8009    +  rep_origin     SV40 ori: SV40 origin of replication
   8030..8048    -  promoter       T7 promoter: promoter for bacteriophage T7 RNA polymerase
   8056..8211    +  CDS            lacZα (fragment): LacZα fragment of β-galactosidase; lacZ fragment
   8216..8644    +  rep_origin     f1 ori (sequence partly withheld): f1 bacteriophage origin of replication; arrow indicates direction of (+) strand synthesis
   8697..8801    +  promoter       AmpR promoter: bla
   8802..9662    +  CDS            AmpR: β-lactamase; bla; confers resistance to ampicillin, carbenicillin, and related antibiotics
   9833..10421   +  rep_origin     ori: high-copy-number ColE1/pMB1/pBR322/pUC origin of replication
  10604..10696   +  CDS            lacI (fragment): lac repressor; lacI; The lac repressor binds to the lac operator to inhibit transcription in E. coli. This inhibition can be relieved by adding lactose or isopropyl-β-D-thiogalactopyranoside (IPTG).
  10709..10730   +  protein_bind   CAP binding site: CAP binding activates transcription in the presence of cAMP. E. coli catabolite activator protein
  10745..10775   +  promoter       lac promoter: promoter for the E. coli lac operon
  10779..10801   +  protein_bind   lac operator (fragment): The lac repressor binds to the lac operator to inhibit transcription in E. coli. This inhibition can be relieved by adding lactose or isopropyl-β-D-thiogalactopyranoside (IPTG). lac repressor encoded by lacI
  10844..10862   +  promoter       T3 promoter: promoter for bacteriophage T3 RNA polymerase
>Addgene plasmid #143547 | TFORF1804 | addgene full sequence | sequence record 400401 | Addgene NGS Result
TTAATGTAGTCTTATGCAATACTCTTGTAGTCTTGCAACATGGTAACGATGAGTTAGCAACATGCCTTAC
AAGGAGAGAAAAAGCACCGTGCATGCCGATTGGTGGAAGTAAGGTGGTACGATCGTGCCTTATTAGGAAG
GCAACAGACGGGTCTGACATGGATTGGACGAACCACTGAATTGCCGCATTGCAGAGATATTGTATTTAAG
TGCCTAGCTCGATACATAAACGGGTCTCTCTGGTTAGACCAGATCTGAGCCTGGGAGCTCTCTGGCTAAC
TAGGGAACCCACTGCTTAAGCCTCAATAAAGCTTGCCTTGAGTGCTTCAAGTAGTGTGTGCCCGTCTGTT
GTGTGACTCTGGTAACTAGAGATCCCTCAGACCCTTTTAGTCAGTGTGGAAAATCTCTAGCAGTGGCGCC
CGAACAGGGACTTGAAAGCGAAAGGGAAACCAGAGGAGCTCTCTCGACGCAGGACTCGGCTTGCTGAAGC
GCGCACGGCAAGAGGCGAGGGGCGGCGACTGGTGAGTACGCCAAAAATTTTGACTAGCGGAGGCTAGAAG
GAGAGAGATGGGTGCGAGAGCGTCAGTATTAAGCGGGGGAGAATTAGATCGCGATGGGAAAAAATTCGGT
TAAGGCCAGGGGGAAAGAAAAAATATAAATTAAAACATATAGTATGGGCAAGCAGGGAGCTAGAACGATT
CGCAGTTAATCCTGGCCTGTTAGAAACATCAGAAGGCTGTAGACAAATACTGGGACAGCTACAACCATCC
CTTCAGACAGGATCAGAAGAACTTAGATCATTATATAATACAGTAGCAACCCTCTATTGTGTGCATCAAA
GGATAGAGATAAAAGACACCAAGGAAGCTTTAGACAAGATAGAGGAAGAGCAAAACAAAAGTAAGACCAC
CGCACAGCAAGCGGCCGCTGATCTTCAGACCTGGAGGAGGAGATATGAGGGACAATTGGAGAAGTGAATT
ATATAAATATAAAGTAGTAAAAATTGAACCATTAGGAGTAGCACCCACCAAGGCAAAGAGAAGAGTGGTG
CAGAGAGAAAAAAGAGCAGTGGGAATAGGAGCTTTGTTCCTTGGGTTCTTGGGAGCAGCAGGAAGCACTA
TGGGCGCAGCGTCAATGACGCTGACGGTACAGGCCAGACAATTATTGTCTGGTATAGTGCAGCAGCAGAA
CAATTTGCTGAGGGCTATTGAGGCGCAACAGCATCTGTTGCAACTCACAGTCTGGGGCATCAAGCAGCTC
CAGGCAAGAATCCTGGCTGTGGAAAGATACCTAAAGGATCAACAGCTCCTGGGGATTTGGGGTTGCTCTG
GAAAACTCATTTGCACCACTGCTGTGCCTTGGAATGCTAGTTGGAGTAATAAATCTCTGGAACAGATTTG
GAATCACACGACCTGGATGGAGTGGGACAGAGAAATTAACAATTACACAAGCTTAATACACTCCTTAATT
GAAGAATCGCAAAACCAGCAAGAAAAGAATGAACAAGAATTATTGGAATTAGATAAATGGGCAAGTTTGT
GGAATTGGTTTAACATAACAAATTGGCTGTGGTATATAAAATTATTCATAATGATAGTAGGAGGCTTGGT
AGGTTTAAGAATAGTTTTTGCTGTACTTTCTATAGTGAATAGAGTTAGGCAGGGATATTCACCATTATCG
TTTCAGACCCACCTCCCAACCCCGAGGGGACCCATGCATTGCATCTCAATTAGTCAGCAACCAGGTGTGG
AAAGTCCCCAGGCTCCCCAGCAGGCAGAAGTATGCAAAGCATGCGTCTCAATTAGTCAGCAACCATAGTC
CCGCCCCTAACTCCGCCCATCCCGCCCCTAACTCCGCCCAGTTCCGCCCATTCTCCGCCCCATGGCTGAC
TAATTTTTTTTATTTATGCAGAGGCCGAGGCCGCCTCGGCCTCTGAGCTATTCCAGAAGTAGTGAGGAGG
CTTTTTTGGAGGCCTAGGCTTTTGCAAAAAGCTTTCTAGAGGTACCACCGGAGCTTACCATGACCGAGTA
CAAGCCCACGGTGCGCCTCGCCACCCGCGACGACGTCCCCAGGGCCGTACGCACCCTCGCCGCCGCGTTC
GCCGACTACCCCGCCACGCGCCACACCGTCGATCCGGACCGCCACATCGAGCGGGTCACCGAGCTGCAAG
AACTCTTCCTCACGCGCGTCGGGCTCGACATCGGCAAGGTGTGGGTCGCGGACGACGGCGCCGCCGTGGC
GGTCTGGACCACGCCGGAGAGCGTCGAAGCGGGGGCGGTGTTCGCCGAGATCGGCCCGCGCATGGCCGAG
TTGAGCGGTTCCCGGCTGGCCGCGCAGCAACAGATGGAAGGCCTCCTGGCGCCGCACCGGCCCAAGGAGC
CCGCGTGGTTCCTGGCCACCGTCGGCGTCTCGCCCGACCACCAGGGCAAGGGTCTGGGCAGCGCCGTCGT
GCTCCCCGGAGTGGAGGCGGCCGAGCGCGCCGGGGTGCCCGCCTTCCTGGAGACCTCCGCGCCCCGCAAC
CTCCCCTTCTACGAGCGGCTCGGCTTCACCGTCACCGCCGACGTCGAGGTGCCCGAAGGACCGCGCACCT
GGTGCATGACCCGCAAGCCCGGTGCCAGTTAACGAATTCTAGATCTTGAGACAAATGGCAGTATTCATCC
ACAATTTTAAAAGAAAAGGGGGGATTGGGGGGTACAGTGCAGGGGAAAGAATAGTAGACATAATAGCAAC
AGACATACAAACTAAAGAATTACAAAAACAAATTACAAAAATTCAAAATTTTCGGGTTTATTACAGGGAC
AGCAGAGATCCACTTTGGCGCCGGCTCGAGGCCTGCAGGTGCAAAGATGGATAAAGTTTTAAACAGAGAG
GAATCTTTGCAGCTAATGGACCTTCTAGGTCTTGAAAGGAGTGGGAATTGGCTCCGGTGCCCGTCAGTGG
GCAGAGCGCACATCGCCCACAGTCCCCGAGAAGTTGGGGGGAGGGGTCGGCAATTGAACCGGTGCCTAGA
GAAGGTGGCGCGGGGTAAACTGGGAAAGTGATGTCGTGTACTGGCTCCGCCTTTTTCCCGAGGGTGGGGG
AGAACCGTATATAAGTGCAGTAGTCGCCGTGAACGTTCTTTTTCGCAACGGGTTTGCCGCCAGAACACAG
GTAAGTGCCGTGTGTGGTTCCCGCGGGCCTGGCCTCTTTACGGGTTATGGCCCTTGCGTGCCTTGAATTA
CTTCCACCTGGCTGCAGTACGTGATTCTTGATCCCGAGCTTCGGGTTGGAAGTGGGTGGGAGAGTTCGAG
GCCTTGCGCTTAAGGAGCCCCTTCGCCTCGTGCTTGAGTTGAGGCCTGGCCTGGGCGCTGGGGCCGCCGC
GTGCGAATCTGGTGGCACCTTCGCGCCTGTCTCGCTGCTTTCGATAAGTCTCTAGCCATTTAAAATTTTT
GATGACCTGCTGCGACGCTTTTTTTCTGGCAAGATAGTCTTGTAAATGCGGGCCAAGATCTGCACACTGG
TATTTCGGTTTTTGGGGCCGCGGGCGGCGACGGGGCCCGTGCGTCCCAGCGCACATGTTCGGCGAGGCGG
GGCCTGCGAGCGCGGCCACCGAGAATCGGACGGGGGTAGTCTCAAGCTGGCCGGCCTGCTCTGGTGCCTG
GCCTCGCGCCGCCGTGTATCGCCCCGCCCTGGGCGGCAAGGCTGGCCCGGTCGGCACCAGTTGCGTGAGC
GGAAAGATGGCCGCTTCCCGGCCCTGCTGCAGGGAGCTCAAAATGGAGGACGCGGCGCTCGGGAGAGCGG
GCGGGTGAGTCACCCACACAAAGGAAAAGGGCCTTTCCGTCCTCAGCCGTCGCTTCATGTGACTCCACGG
AGTACCGGGCGCCGTCCAGGCACCTCGATTAGTTCTCGAGCTTTTGGAGTACGTCGTCTTTAGGTTGGGG
GGAGGGGTTTTATGCGATGGAGTTTCCCCACACTGAGTGGGTGGAGACTGAAGTTAGGCCAGCTTGGCAC
TTGATGTAATTCTCCTTGGAATTTGCCCTTTTTGAGTTTGGATCTTGGTTCATTCTCAAGCCTCAGACAG
TGGTTCAAAGTTTTTTTCTTCCATTTCAGGTGTCGTGAGGCTAGCACCGCCACCATGGCTCTCACCCAGG
GACAGGTGACATTCAGGGATGTGGCTATAGAATTCTCTCAGGAGGAGTGGACATGCCTGGACCCCGCTCA
GAGGACTTTGTACAGGGACGTGATGTTGGAGAATTATAGGAACCTGGCCTCCCTGGGAATCTCTTGTTTT
GACCTCAGTATTATCTCTATGTTGGAGCAAGGGAAGGAGCCTTTCACTTTGGAGAGCCAAGTACAAATAG
CAGGAAACCCAGATGGATGGGAATGGATCAAAGCTGTGATCACAGCTCTCTCTTCCGAATTTGTAATGAA
AGATTTACTACACAAAGGGAAGAGTAATACAGGAGAAGTATTCCAAACAGTGATGTTGGAAAGACAGGAA
AGCCAAGACATTGAAGGATGTTCCTTCAGGGAAGTCCAGAAAAATACACATGGCCTTGAGTATCAATGCA
GAGATGCTGAAGGAAATTACAAAGGAGTGCTTTTGACCCAAGAAGGCAATCTCACTCATGGAAGAGATGA
ACATGATAAAAGAGATGCAAGAAACAAGCTTATTAAAAATCAGCTTGGATTAAGCCTTCAGTCACATCTG
CCTGAACTGCAGCTTTTTCAATATGAAGGGAAAATTTATGAATGTAATCAGGTTGAGAAGTCTTTCAACA
ATAATTCCTCAGTTTCACCACCTCAACAAATGCCTTATAATGTCAAAACCCACATTTCTAAGAAATATCT
CAAAGATTTTATCTCTTCTTTATTACTCACACAGGGGCAAAAAGCAAATAATTGGGGAAGCCCTTACAAA
TCTAATGGATGTGGCATGGTCTTTCCTCAAAATTCACACCTTGCAAGTCATCAGAGAAGTCATACTAAAG
AGAAACCTTACAAATGTTATGAGTGTGGCAAAGCCTTTAGAACACGTTCAAACCTAACTACCCATCAGGT
GATCCATACTGGCGAAAAACGTTACAAATGTAATGAGTGTGGTAAGGTCTTTAGTCGAAATTCACAACTC
TCACAACATCAGAAAATTCACACTGGAGAGAAACCTTATAAATGTAACGAATGTGGCAAGGTCTTCACTC
AGAATTCACACCTTGTAAGACATCGAGGAATTCATACTGGAGAGAAACCTTACAAGTGTAATGAGTGTGG
GAAAGCCTTTAGAGCTCGTTCAAGCTTAGCTATCCATCAGGCAACCCACAGTGGAGAAAAACCTTACAAA
TGTAATGAATGTGGCAAGGTCTTCACTCAAAATTCACACCTTACAAATCACTGGAGAATTCACACTGGAG
AGAAACCTTACAAGTGTAATGAGTGCGGCAAAGCCTTTGGTGTTCGTTCAAGCCTAGCTATTCATCTGGT
AATTCACACCGGAGAAAAGCCTTACAAATGTCATGAATGCGGCAAGGTCTTTAGGCGTAATTCACACCTT
GCAAGGCATCAGCTAATTCATACTGGAGAGAAACCTTATAAGTGTAATGAGTGTGGCAAAGCCTTTAGAG
CACATTCAAACCTAACTACCCATCAGGTCATCCATACTGGAGAAAAGCCTTACAAATGTAATGAATGTGG
CAAGGTCTTCACTCAAAATTCACACCTTGCAAATCATCAAAGAATTCATACTGGAGTGAAGCCTTATATG
TGTAATGAGTGCGGCAAAGCCTTCAGTGTGTATTCAAGCCTAACTACCCATCAGGTCATCCATACTGGAG
AAAAACCTTACAAATGTAATGAGTGTGGCAAGGTCTTCACTCAGAATTCACACCTTGCAAGACATCGGGG
AATTCATACTGGAGAGAAACCTTATAAATGTAATGAATGTGGCAAGGTCTTTAGGCATAATTCATACCTT
TCAAGGCATCAGCGAATTCATACTGGAGAGAAACCTTACAAGTATAATGAGTATGGCAAAGCCTTTAGTG
AACATTCAAACCTAACTACCCATCAGGTCATCCATACTGGTGAAAAACCTTACAAATGTAATGAGTGTGG
CAAGGTCTTCACTCAGAATTCACACCTTGCAAGACATCGGAGAGTTCATACTGGAGGTAAACCTTACCAG
TGTAATGAATGTGGCAAAGCCTTTAGTCAAACATCAAAGCTTGCAAGGCATCAGAGAGTTCATACTGGAG
AGAAACCATATGAGTGTAATCAGTGTGGGAAAGCCTTTAGTGTCCGTTCAAGCCTAACTACCCATCAGGC
AATCCATACTGGAAAAAAACCTTACAAATGCAATGAGTGTGGGAAGGTCTTCACTCAGAATTCACACCTT
GCAAGACATCGGGGAATTCATACTGGAGAGAAACCTTACAAGTGTAATGAGTGTGGCAAAGCCTTTAGTC
AAACTTCAAAACTTGCAAGGCATCAGAGAATTCATACCGGAGAGAAACCATATGAGTGTGGGAAACCCTT
TAGTATCTGTTCAAGCCTAACTACCCATCAGACAATCCATACTGGTGGGAAACCTTACAAATGTAACGTG
TGGAAAGTTCTAAAGTCAGAGTTCAAACCTTGCAAGCCATCACAGAATTCATAGTAATGAACTAGTCCGT
AACTTGAAAGTATTTCGATTTCTTGGCTTTATATATCTTGTGGAAAGGACGAGGCCCTAACACCGCCCGT
TCGACCACGCGTTAAGTCGACAATCAACCTCTGGATTACAAAATTTGTGAAAGATTGACTGGTATTCTTA
ACTATGTTGCTCCTTTTACGCTATGTGGATACGCTGCTTTAATGCCTTTGTATCATGCTATTGCTTCCCG
TATGGCTTTCATTTTCTCCTCCTTGTATAAATCCTGGTTGCTGTCTCTTTATGAGGAGTTGTGGCCCGTT
GTCAGGCAACGTGGCGTGGTGTGCACTGTGTTTGCTGACGCAACCCCCACTGGTTGGGGCATTGCCACCA
CCTGTCAGCTCCTTTCCGGGACTTTCGCTTTCCCCCTCCCTATTGCCACGGCGGAACTCATCGCCGCCTG
CCTTGCCCGCTGCTGGACAGGGGCTCGGCTGTTGGGCACTGACAATTCCGTGGTGTTGTCGGGGAAATCA
TCGTCCTTTCCTTGGCTGCTCGCCTGTGTTGCCACCTGGATTCTGCGCGGGACGTCCTTCTGCTACGTCC
CTTCGGCCCTCAATCCAGCGGACCTTCCTTCCCGCGGCCTGCTGCCGGCTCTGCGGCCTCTTCCGCGTCT
TCGCCTTCGCCCTCAGACGAGTCGGATCTCCCTTTGGGCCGCCTCCCCGCGTCGACTTTAAGACCAATGA
CTTACAAGGCAGCTGTAGATCTTAGCCACTTTTTAAAAGAAAAGGGGGGACTGGAAGGGCTAATTCACTC
CCAACGAAGACAAGATCTGCTTTTTGCTTGTACTGGGTCTCTCTGGTTAGACCAGATCTGAGCCTGGGAG
CTCTCTGGCTAACTAGGGAACCCACTGCTTAAGCCTCAATAAAGCTTGCCTTGAGTGCTTCAAGTAGTGT
GTGCCCGTCTGTTGTGTGACTCTGGTAACTAGAGATCCCTCAGACCCTTTTAGTCAGTGTGGAAAATCTC
TAGCAGTACGTATAGTAGTTCATGTCATCTTATTATTCAGTATTTATAACTTGCAAAGAAATGAATATCA
GAGAGTGAGAGGAACTTGTTTATTGCAGCTTATAATGGTTACAAATAAAGCAATAGCATCACAAATTTCA
CAAATAAAGCATTTTTTTCACTGCATTCTAGTTGTGGTTTGTCCAAACTCATCAATGTATCTTATCATGT
CTGGCTCTAGCTATCCCGCCCCTAACTCCGCCCATCCCGCCCCTAACTCCGCCCAGTTCCGCCCATTCTC
CGCCCCATGGCTGACTAATTTTTTTTATTTATGCAGAGGCCGAGGCCGCCTCGGCCTCTGAGCTATTCCA
GAAGTAGTGAGGAGGCTTTTTTGGAGGCCTAGGGACGTACCCAATTCGCCCTATAGTGAGTCGTATTACG
CGCGCTCACTGGCCGTCGTTTTACAACGTCGTGACTGGGAAAACCCTGGCGTTACCCAACTTAATCGCCT
TGCAGCACATCCCCCTTTCGCCAGCTGGCGTAATAGCGAAGAGGCCCGCACCGATCGCCCTTCCCAACAG
TTGCGCAGCCTGAATGGCGAATGGG
[124 nt withheld, positions 8216-8339]
C
[91 nt withheld, positions 8341-8431]
A
[49 nt withheld, positions 8433-8481]
CCTTTGACGTTGGAGTCCACGTTCTTT
[37 nt withheld, positions 8509-8545]
ACCCTATCTCGGTCTATTCTTTTGATTTATAAGGGATTTTGCCGATTTCGGCCTATTGGTTAAAAAATGA
GCTGATTTAACAAAAATTTAACGCGAATTTTAACAAAATATTAACGCTTACAATTTAGGTGGCACTTTTC
GGGGAAATGTGCGCGGAACCCCTATTTGTTTATTTTTCTAAATACATTCAAATATGTATCCGCTCATGAG
ACAATAACCCTGATAAATGCTTCAATAATATTGAAAAAGGAAGAGTATGAGTATTCAACATTTCCGTGTC
GCCCTTATTCCCTTTTTTGCGGCATTTTGCCTTCCTGTTTTTGCTCACCCAGAAACGCTGGTGAAAGTAA
AAGATGCTGAAGATCAGTTGGGTGCACGAGTGGGTTACATCGAACTGGATCTCAACAGCGGTAAGATCCT
TGAGAGTTTTCGCCCCGAAGAACGTTTTCCAATGATGAGCACTTTTAAAGTTCTGCTATGTGGCGCGGTA
TTATCCCGTATTGACGCCGGGCAAGAGCAACTCGGTCGCCGCATACACTATTCTCAGAATGACTTGGTTG
AGTACTCACCAGTCACAGAAAAGCATCTTACGGATGGCATGACAGTAAGAGAATTATGCAGTGCTGCCAT
AACCATGAGTGATAACACTGCGGCCAACTTACTTCTGACAACGATCGGAGGACCGAAGGAGCTAACCGCT
TTTTTGCACAACATGGGGGATCATGTAACTCGCCTTGATCGTTGGGAACCGGAGCTGAATGAAGCCATAC
CAAACGACGAGCGTGACACCACGATGCCTGTAGCAATGGCAACAACGTTGCGCAAACTATTAACTGGCGA
ACTACTTACTCTAGCTTCCCGGCAACAATTAATAGACTGGATGGAGGCGGATAAAGTTGCAGGACCACTT
CTGCGCTCGGCCCTTCCGGCTGGCTGGTTTATTGCTGATAAATCTGGAGCCGGTGAGCGTGGGTCTCGCG
GTATCATTGCAGCACTGGGGCCAGATGGTAAGCCCTCCCGTATCGTAGTTATCTACACGACGGGGAGTCA
GGCAACTATGGATGAACGAAATAGACAGATCGCTGAGATAGGTGCCTCACTGATTAAGCATTGGTAACTG
TCAGACCAAGTTTACTCATATATACTTTAGATTGATTTAAAACTTCATTTTTAATTTAAAAGGATCTAGG
TGAAGATCCTTTTTGATAATCTCATGACCAAAATCCCTTAACGTGAGTTTTCGTTCCACTGAGCGTCAGA
CCCCGTAGAAAAGATCAAAGGATCTTCTTGAGATCCTTTTTTTCTGCGCGTAATCTGCTGCTTGCAAACA
AAAAAACCACCGCTACCAGCGGTGGTTTGTTTGCCGGATCAAGAGCTACCAACTCTTTTTCCGAAGGTAA
CTGGCTTCAGCAGAGCGCAGATACCAAATACTGTTCTTCTAGTGTAGCCGTAGTTAGGCCACCACTTCAA
GAACTCTGTAGCACCGCCTACATACCTCGCTCTGCTAATCCTGTTACCAGTGGCTGCTGCCAGTGGCGAT
AAGTCGTGTCTTACCGGGTTGGACTCAAGACGATAGTTACCGGATAAGGCGCAGCGGTCGGGCTGAACGG
GGGGTTCGTGCACACAGCCCAGCTTGGAGCGAACGACCTACACCGAACTGAGATACCTACAGCGTGAGCT
ATGAGAAAGCGCCACGCTTCCCGAAGGGAGAAAGGCGGACAGGTATCCGGTAAGCGGCAGGGTCGGAACA
GGAGAGCGCACGAGGGAGCTTCCAGGGGGAAACGCCTGGTATCTTTATAGTCCTGTCGGGTTTCGCCACC
TCTGACTTGAGCGTCGATTTTTGTGATGCTCGTCAGGGGGGCGGAGCCTATGGAAAAACGCCAGCAACGC
GGCCTTTTTACGGTTCCTGGCCTTTTGCTGGCCTTTTGCTCACATGTTCTTTCCTGCGTTATCCCCTGAT
TCTGTGGATAACCGTATTACCGCCTTTGAGTGAGCTGATACCGCTCGCCGCAGCCGAACGACCGAGCGCA
GCGAGTCAGTGAGCGAGGAAGCGGAAGAGCGCCCAATACGCAAACCGCCTCTCCCCGCGCGTTGGCCGAT
TCATTAATGCAGCTGGCACGACAGGTTTCCCGACTGGAAAGCGGGCAGTGAGCGCAACGCAATTAATGTG
AGTTAGCTCACTCATTAGGCACCCCAGGCTTTACACTTTATGCTTCCGGCTCGTATGTTGTGTGGAATTG
TGAGCGGATAACAATTTCACACAGGAAACAGCTATGACCATGATTACGCCAAGCGCGCAATTAACCCTCA
CTAAAGGGAACAAAAGCTGGAGCTGCAAGC
