>Addgene plasmid #143547 | TFORF1804 | depositor partial sequence | sequence record 282771 | Insert
ACCGCCACCATGGCTCTCACCCAGGGACAGGTGACATTCAGGGATGTGGCTATAGAATTCTCTCAGGAGG
AGTGGACATGCCTGGACCCCGCTCAGAGGACTTTGTACAGGGACGTGATGTTGGAGAATTATAGGAACCT
GGCCTCCCTGGGAATCTCTTGTTTTGACCTCAGTATTATCTCTATGTTGGAGCAAGGGAAGGAGCCTTTC
ACTTTGGAGAGCCAAGTACAAATAGCAGGAAACCCAGATGGATGGGAATGGATCAAAGCTGTGATCACAG
CTCTCTCTTCCGAATTTGTAATGAAAGATTTACTACACAAAGGGAAGAGTAATACAGGAGAAGTATTCCA
AACAGTGATGTTGGAAAGACAGGAAAGCCAAGACATTGAAGGATGTTCCTTCAGGGAAGTCCAGAAAAAT
ACACATGGCCTTGAGTATCAATGCAGAGATGCTGAAGGAAATTACAAAGGAGTGCTTTTGACCCAAGAAG
GCAATCTCACTCATGGAAGAGATGAACATGATAAAAGAGATGCAAGAAACAAGCTTATTAAAAATCAGCT
TGGATTAAGCCTTCAGTCACATCTGCCTGAACTGCAGCTTTTTCAATATGAAGGGAAAATTTATGAATGT
AATCAGGTTGAGAAGTCTTTCAACAATAATTCCTCAGTTTCACCACCTCAACAAATGCCTTATAATGTCA
AAACCCACATTTCTAAGAAATATCTCAAAGATTTTATCTCTTCTTTATTACTCACACAGGGGCAAAAAGC
AAATAATTGGGGAAGCCCTTACAAATCTAATGGATGTGGCATGGTCTTTCCTCAAAATTCACACCTTGCA
AGTCATCAGAGAAGTCATACTAAAGAGAAACCTTACAAATGTTATGAGTGTGGCAAAGCCTTTAGAACAC
GTTCAAACCTAACTACCCATCAGGTGATCCATACTGGCGAAAAACGTTACAAATGTAATGAGTGTGGTAA
GGTCTTTAGTCGAAATTCACAACTCTCACAACATCAGAAAATTCACACTGGAGAGAAACCTTATAAATGT
AACGAATGTGGCAAGGTCTTCACTCAGAATTCACACCTTGTAAGACATCGAGGAATTCATACTGGAGAGA
AACCTTACAAGTGTAATGAGTGTGGGAAAGCCTTTAGAGCTCGTTCAAGCTTAGCTATCCATCAGGCAAC
CCACAGTGGAGAAAAACCTTACAAATGTAATGAATGTGGCAAGGTCTTCACTCAAAATTCACACCTTACA
AATCACTGGAGAATTCACACTGGAGAGAAACCTTACAAGTGTAATGAGTGCGGCAAAGCCTTTGGTGTTC
GTTCAAGCCTAGCTATTCATCTGGTAATTCACACCGGAGAAAAGCCTTACAAATGTCATGAATGCGGCAA
GGTCTTTAGGCGTAATTCACACCTTGCAAGGCATCAGCTAATTCATACTGGAGAGAAACCTTATAAGTGT
AATGAGTGTGGCAAAGCCTTTAGAGCACATTCAAACCTAACTACCCATCAGGTCATCCATACTGGAGAAA
AGCCTTACAAATGTAATGAATGTGGCAAGGTCTTCACTCAAAATTCACACCTTGCAAATCATCAAAGAAT
TCATACTGGAGTGAAGCCTTATATGTGTAATGAGTGCGGCAAAGCCTTCAGTGTGTATTCAAGCCTAACT
ACCCATCAGGTCATCCATACTGGAGAAAAACCTTACAAATGTAATGAGTGTGGCAAGGTCTTCACTCAGA
ATTCACACCTTGCAAGACATCGGGGAATTCATACTGGAGAGAAACCTTATAAATGTAATGAATGTGGCAA
GGTCTTTAGGCATAATTCATACCTTTCAAGGCATCAGCGAATTCATACTGGAGAGAAACCTTACAAGTAT
AATGAGTATGGCAAAGCCTTTAGTGAACATTCAAACCTAACTACCCATCAGGTCATCCATACTGGTGAAA
AACCTTACAAATGTAATGAGTGTGGCAAGGTCTTCACTCAGAATTCACACCTTGCAAGACATCGGAGAGT
TCATACTGGAGGTAAACCTTACCAGTGTAATGAATGTGGCAAAGCCTTTAGTCAAACATCAAAGCTTGCA
AGGCATCAGAGAGTTCATACTGGAGAGAAACCATATGAGTGTAATCAGTGTGGGAAAGCCTTTAGTGTCC
GTTCAAGCCTAACTACCCATCAGGCAATCCATACTGGAAAAAAACCTTACAAATGCAATGAGTGTGGGAA
GGTCTTCACTCAGAATTCACACCTTGCAAGACATCGGGGAATTCATACTGGAGAGAAACCTTACAAGTGT
AATGAGTGTGGCAAAGCCTTTAGTCAAACTTCAAAACTTGCAAGGCATCAGAGAATTCATACCGGAGAGA
AACCATATGAGTGTGGGAAACCCTTTAGTATCTGTTCAAGCCTAACTACCCATCAGACAATCCATACTGG
TGGGAAACCTTACAAATGTAACGTGTGGAAAGTTCTAAAGTCAGAGTTCAAACCTTGCAAGCCATCACAG
AATTCATAGTAATGAACTAGTCCGTAACTTGAAAGTATTTCGATTTCTTGGCTTTATATATCTTGTGGAA
AGGACGAGGCCCTAACACCGCCCGTTCGACC
