>Addgene plasmid #143547 | TFORF1804 | depositor partial sequence | sequence record 282772 | Barcode
GGCCCTAACACCGCCCGTTCGACC
